Addgene plasmid #203102: Salsa-BC261-P3F9
Purpose: Expression of barcoded reporter plasmid for PRESTO-Salsa; EGFP/BC261
Depositing lab: Noah Palm. Depositing organization: Yale University. Publication: Highly multiplexed bioactivity screening reveals human and microbiota metabolome-GPCRome interactions. Chen H, Rosen CE, Gonzalez-Hernandez JA, Song D, Potempa J, Ring AM, Palm NW. Cell. 2023 Jul 6;186(14):3095-3110.e19. doi: 10.1016/j.cell.2023.05.024. Epub 2023 Jun 14. PubMed 37321219.
Backbone
  Vector backbone: pCER206
  Vector type: Mammalian Expression
Growth in bacteria
  Bacterial resistance: Ampicillin, 100 μg/mL
  Growth temperature: 37°C
  Growth strain: DH5alpha
  Copy number: High Copy
Gene/Insert
  Gene/Insert name: EGFP/BC261
  Species: Synthetic
  Insert size (bp): 730
  Promoter: Tet Response Element (TRE)
  Cloning method: Restriction Enzyme; 5′ cloning site BsrGI (not destroyed); 3′ cloning site HindIII (not destroyed)
  Sequencing primers: 5′ Custom primer (GAAGCGCGATCACATGG)
Terms and licenses: Academic/Nonprofit Terms; Industry Terms: Not Available to Industry
How to cite: Salsa-BC261-P3F9 was a gift from Noah Palm (Addgene plasmid # 203102 ; http://n2t.net/addgene:203102 ; RRID:Addgene_203102)
