[The description below was written by a language model from this plasmid's Addgene catalogue record and pLannotate feature annotations shown in this document.]
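Description:
Salsa-BC261-P3F9 is a mammalian expression plasmid built on the pCER206 backbone that serves as one member of a barcoded reporter set for PRESTO-Salsa, a highly multiplexed GPCR bioactivity screening approach. It is propagated in E. coli as a high-copy plasmid through a ColE1/pUC-type origin and selected with ampicillin via a β-lactamase gene driven by its own promoter. No mammalian selection marker is annotated; short fragments matching lacI, an aminoglycoside phosphotransferase and SV40 large T antigen appear to be backbone remnants rather than functional genes.

The payload is a synthetic EGFP/BC261 insert of about 730 bp, cloned between BsrGI and HindIII sites and placed under a Tet response element. The feature table shows a central block of tet operator repeats flanked on one side by a TRE3G-type minimal promoter fragment reading into the EGFP coding sequence, followed by a short polylinker region and an SV40 polyadenylation signal. The barcode itself is not annotated, but the cloning sites and insert size suggest it lies just downstream of EGFP, where it would be transcribed as part of the reporter mRNA. On the other side of the operator array, a minimal CMV promoter points in the opposite direction toward a polylinker fragment, a rabbit β-globin intron, partial β-globin exon sequence and a β-globin poly(A) signal. This layout resembles a bidirectional Tet-responsive design, although no coding sequence is annotated in that second arm.

In use, binding of a tetracycline-controlled transactivator to the TRE would drive expression of the EGFP transcript carrying barcode 261. The record does not describe how the transactivator is supplied, how barcodes are assigned to receptors, or how they are read out.
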