Features (pLannotate 1.2.2; 17 found; start..end, strand, type, name):
      2..55      +  CDS            lacI (fragment): lac repressor; lacI; The lac repressor binds to the lac operator to inhibit transcription in E. coli. This inhibition can be relieved by adding lactose or isopropyl-β-D-thiogalactopyranoside (IPTG).
    388..443     -  polyA_signal   β-globin poly(A) signal: rabbit β-globin polyadenylation signal (Gil and Proudfoot, 1987)
    518..640     -  CDS            HBB: HBB_COLGU - Experimental evidence at transcript level: Swiss-Prot protein existence level 2. Involved in oxygen transport from the lung to the various peripheral tissues. From Colobus guereza (Mantled guereza) (Eastern black-and-white colobus monkey).
    644..1216    -  intron         β-globin intron: intron from rabbit β-globin gene
   1312..1343    -  misc_feature   MCS (fragment): pUC18/19 multiple cloning site
   1437..1475    -  promoter       minimal CMV promoter: human cytomegalovirus (CMV) immediate early promoter
   1493..1708    -  protein_bind   tetracycline response element (fragment): contains seven copies of the tetracycline operator tetO tetracycline repressor TetR
   1708..1753    +  promoter       TRE3GV promoter (fragment): 3rd-generation Tet-responsive promoter that can be activated by binding of Tet-On® 3G, optimized for retroviral and lentiviral vectors
   1829..1856    +  misc_feature   MCS (fragment): pBluescript multiple cloning site
   1861..2580    +  CDS            EGFP: the original enhanced GFP (Yang et al., 1996) mammalian codon-optimized
   2590..2613    +  misc_feature   MCS (fragment): pBluescript multiple cloning site
   2627..2761    -  polyA_signal   SV40 poly(A) signal: SV40 polyadenylation signal
   2784..2867    -  CDS            large T antigen (fragment): large T antigen from SV40 (simian virus 40)
   2861..3091    -  CDS            str (fragment): STR_KLEPN - Protein inferred from homology: Swiss-Prot protein existence level 3. The aminoglycoside phosphotransferases achieve inactivation of their antibiotic substrates by phosphorylation. From Klebsiella pneumoniae.
   3210..3314    +  promoter       AmpR promoter: bla
   3315..4175    +  CDS            AmpR: β-lactamase; bla; confers resistance to ampicillin, carbenicillin, and related antibiotics
   4346..4934    +  rep_origin     ori: high-copy-number ColE1/pMB1/pBR322/pUC origin of replication
>Addgene plasmid #203102 | Salsa-BC261-P3F9 | addgene full sequence | sequence record 421408 | Addgene NGS Result
AGCGCCCAATACGCAAACCGCCTCTCCCCGCGCGTTGGCCGATTCATTAATGCAGTCGAGGGATCTCCAT
AAGAGAAGAGGGACAGCTATGACTGGGAGTAGTCAGGAGAGGAGGAAAAATCTGGCTAGTAAAACATGTA
AGGAAAATTTTAGGGATGTTAAAGAAAAAAATAACACAAAACAAAATATAAAAAAAATCTAACCTCAAGT
CAAGGCTTTTCTATGGAATAAGGAATGGACAGCAGGGGGCTGTTTCATATACTGATGACCTCTTTATAGC
CAACCTTTGTTCATGGCAGCCAGCATATGGGCATATGTTGCCAAACTCTAAACCAAATACTCATTCTGAT
GTTTTAAATGATTTGCCCTCCCATATGTCCTTCCGAGTGAGAGACACAAAAAATTCCAACACACTATTGC
AATGAAAATAAATTTCCTTTATTAGCCAGAAGTCAGATGCTCAAGGGGCTTCATGATGTCCCCATAATTT
TTGGCAGAGGGAAAAAGATCGATCTCAGTGGTATTTGTGAGCCAGGGCATTGGCCACACCAGCCACCACC
TTCTGATAGGCAGCCTGCACCTGAGGAGTGAATTCTTTGCCAAAATGATGAGACAGCACAACAACCAGCA
CGTTGCCCAGGAGCTGTAGGAAAGAGAAGAAGGCATGAACATGGTTAGCAGAGGGGCCCGGTTTGGACTC
AGAGTATTTTATCCTCATCTCAAACAGTGTATATCATTGTAACCATAAAGAGAAAGGCAGGATGATGACC
AGGGTGTAGTTGTTTCTACCAATAAGAATATTTCCACGCCAGCCAGAATTTATATGCAGAAATATTCTAC
CTTATCATTTAATTATAACAATTGTTCTCTAAAACTGTGCTGAAGTACAATATAATATACCCTGATTGCC
TTGAAAAAAAAGTGATTAGAGAAAGTACTTACAATCTGACAAATAAACAAAAGTGAATTTAAAAATTCGT
TACAAATGCAAGCTAAAGTTTAACGAAAAAGTTACAGAAAATGAAAAGAAAATAAGAGGAGACAATGGTT
GTCAACAGAGTAGAAAGTGAAAGAAACAAAATTATCATGAGGGTCCATGGTGATACAAGGGACATCTTCC
CATTCTAAACAACACCCTGAAAACTTTGCCCCCTCCATATAACATGAATTTTACAATAGCGAAAAAGAAA
GAACAATCAAGGGTCCCCAAACTCACCCTGAAGTTCTCAGCTCTAGAGATATCGTCGAGGCCGCGCTAGC
GTTTAAACTGTCGACCTTAATTAAGAGATCTGCTCGAGGCGCGTCAGCTGACTAGAGGATCCCCGGGTAC
CGAGCTCGAATTCGGGGCCGCGGAGGCTGGATCGGTCCCGGTGTCTTCTATGGAGGTCAAAACAGCGTGG
ATGGCGTCTCCAGGCGATCTGACGGTTCACTAAACGAGCTCTGCTTATATAGGCCTCCCACCGTACACGC
CTACCTCGACCCGGGTACCGAGCTCGACTTTCACTTTTCTCTATCACTGATAGGGAGTGGTAAACTCGAC
TTTCACTTTTCTCTATCACTGATAGGGAGTGGTAAACTCGACTTTCACTTTTCTCTATCACTGATAGGGA
GTGGTAAACTCGACTTTCACTTTTCTCTATCACTGATAGGGAGTGGTAAACTCGACTTTCACTTTTCTCT
ATCACTGATAGGGAGTGGTAAACTCGACCTATATAAGCAGAGCTCGTTTAGTGAACCGTCAGATCGCCTG
GAGACGCCATCCACGCTGTTTTGACCTCCATAGAAGACACCGGGACCGATCCAGCCTCCGCGGCCCCGAA
TTCCTGCAGCGGCCGCTCTAGAACTAGTGGATCCCCGCGGATGGTGAGCAAGGGCGAGGAGCTGTTCACC
GGGGTGGTGCCCATCCTGGTCGAGCTGGACGGCGACGTAAACGGCCACAAGTTCAGCGTGTCCGGCGAGG
GCGAGGGCGATGCCACCTACGGCAAGCTGACCCTGAAGTTCATCTGCACCACCGGCAAGCTGCCCGTGCC
CTGGCCCACCCTCGTGACCACCCTGACCTACGGCGTGCAGTGCTTCAGCCGCTACCCCGACCACATGAAG
CAGCACGACTTCTTCAAGTCCGCCATGCCCGAAGGCTACGTCCAGGAGCGCACCATCTTCTTCAAGGACG
ACGGCAACTACAAGACCCGCGCCGAGGTGAAGTTCGAGGGCGACACCCTGGTGAACCGCATCGAGCTGAA
GGGCATCGACTTCAAGGAGGACGGCAACATCCTGGGGCACAAGCTGGAGTACAACTACAACAGCCACAAC
GTCTATATCATGGCCGACAAGCAGAAGAACGGCATCAAGGTGAACTTCAAGATCCGCCACAACATCGAGG
ACGGCAGCGTGCAGCTCGCCGACCACTACCAGCAGAACACCCCCATCGGCGACGGCCCCGTGCTGCTGCC
CGACAACCACTACCTGAGCACCCAGTCCGCCCTGAGCAAAGACCCCAACGAGAAGCGCGATCACATGGTC
CTGCTGGAGTTCGTGACCGCCGCCGGGATCACTCTCGGCATGGACGAGCTGTACAAGTAAATCAAGTGGG
GAATTCGATATCAAGCTTGTCGACCTAGTTCTAGAGGATCCAGACATGATAAGATACATTGATGAGTTTG
GACAAACCACAACTAGAATGCAGTGAAAAAAATGCTTTATTTGTGAAATTTGTGATGCTATTGCTTTATT
TGTAACCATTATAAGCTGCAATAAACAAGTTAACAACAACAATTGCATTCATTTTATGTTTCAGGTTCAG
GGGGAGGTGTGGGAGGTTTTTTAAAGCAAGTAAAACCTCTACAAATGTGGTATGGCTGATTATGATCCTG
CAAGCCTCGTCGTCCTGGCCGGACCACGCTATCTGTGCAAGGTCCCCGGCCCCGGACGCGCGCTCCATGA
GCAGAGCGCCCGCCGCCGAGGCGAAGACTCGGGCGGCGCCCTGCCCGTCCCACCAGGTCAACAGGCGGTA
ACCGGCCTCTTCATCGGGAATGCGCGCGACCTTCAGCATCGCCGGCATGTCCCCCTGGCGGACGGGAAGT
ATCCAGCTCGACCAAGCTGGCCGCGTCGAGTGAAGACGAAAGGGCCTCGTGATACGCCTATTTTTATAGG
TTAATGTCATGATAATAATGGTTTCTTAGACGTCAGGTGGCACTTTTCGGGGAAATGTGCGCGGAACCCC
TATTTGTTTATTTTTCTAAATACATTCAAATATGTATCCGCTCATGAGACAATAACCCTGATAAATGCTT
CAATAATATTGAAAAAGGAAGAGTATGAGTATTCAACATTTCCGTGTCGCCCTTATTCCCTTTTTTGCGG
CATTTTGCCTTCCTGTTTTTGCTCACCCAGAAACGCTGGTGAAAGTAAAAGATGCTGAAGATCAGTTGGG
TGCACGAGTGGGTTACATCGAACTGGATCTCAACAGCGGTAAGATCCTTGAGAGTTTTCGCCCCGAAGAA
CGTTTTCCAATGATGAGCACTTTTAAAGTTCTGCTATGTGGCGCGGTATTATCCCGTGTTGACGCCGGGC
AAGAGCAACTCGGTCGCCGCATACACTATTCTCAGAATGACTTGGTTGAGTACTCACCAGTCACAGAAAA
GCATCTTACGGATGGCATGACAGTAAGAGAATTATGCAGTGCTGCCATAACCATGAGTGATAACACTGCG
GCCAACTTACTTCTGACAACGATCGGAGGACCGAAGGAGCTAACCGCTTTTTTGCACAACATGGGGGATC
ATGTAACTCGCCTTGATCGTTGGGAACCGGAGCTGAATGAAGCCATACCAAACGACGAGCGTGACACCAC
GATGCCTGTAGCAATGGCAACAACGTTGCGCAAACTATTAACTGGCGAACTACTTACTCTAGCTTCCCGG
CAACAATTAATAGACTGGATGGAGGCGGATAAAGTTGCAGGACCACTTCTGCGCTCGGCCCTTCCGGCTG
GCTGGTTTATTGCTGATAAATCTGGAGCCGGTGAGCGTGGGTCTCGCGGTATCATTGCAGCACTGGGGCC
AGATGGTAAGCCCTCCCGTATCGTAGTTATCTACACGACGGGGAGTCAGGCAACTATGGATGAACGAAAT
AGACAGATCGCTGAGATAGGTGCCTCACTGATTAAGCATTGGTAACTGTCAGACCAAGTTTACTCATATA
TACTTTAGATTGATTTAAAACTTCATTTTTAATTTAAAAGGATCTAGGTGAAGATCCTTTTTGATAATCT
CATGACCAAAATCCCTTAACGTGAGTTTTCGTTCCACTGAGCGTCAGACCCCGTAGAAAAGATCAAAGGA
TCTTCTTGAGATCCTTTTTTTCTGCGCGTAATCTGCTGCTTGCAAACAAAAAAACCACCGCTACCAGCGG
TGGTTTGTTTGCCGGATCAAGAGCTACCAACTCTTTTTCCGAAGGTAACTGGCTTCAGCAGAGCGCAGAT
ACCAAATACTGTTCTTCTAGTGTAGCCGTAGTTAGGCCACCACTTCAAGAACTCTGTAGCACCGCCTACA
TACCTCGCTCTGCTAATCCTGTTACCAGTGGCTGCTGCCAGTGGCGATAAGTCGTGTCTTACCGGGTTGG
ACTCAAGACGATAGTTACCGGATAAGGCGCAGCGGTCGGGCTGAACGGGGGGTTCGTGCACACAGCCCAG
CTTGGAGCGAACGACCTACACCGAACTGAGATACCTACAGCGTGAGCTATGAGAAAGCGCCACGCTTCCC
GAAGGGAGAAAGGCGGACAGGTATCCGGTAAGCGGCAGGGTCGGAACAGGAGAGCGCACGAGGGAGCTTC
CAGGGGGAAACGCCTGGTATCTTTATAGTCCTGTCGGGTTTCGCCACCTCTGACTTGAGCGTCGATTTTT
GTGATGCTCGTCAGGGGGGCGGAGCCTATGGAAAAACGCCAGCAACGCGGCCTTTTTACGGTTCCTGGCC
TTTTGCTGGCCTTTTGCTCACATGTTCTTTCCTGCGTTATCCCCTGATTCTGTGGATAACCGTATTACCG
CCTTTGAGTGAGCTGATACCGCTCGCCGCAGCCGAACGACCGAGCGCAGCGAGTCAGTGAGCGAGGAAGC
GGAAG
