>Addgene plasmid #203102 | Salsa-BC261-P3F9 | depositor partial sequence | sequence record 393975 | BC261
ATCAAGTGGG
